Addgene plasmid #201511: pEJS2159_Nme2-ABE8e-i2
Purpose: Mammalian expression of domain inlaid Nme2-ABE8e-i2
Depositing lab: Erik Sontheimer. Depositing organization: University of Massachusetts, Worcester. Publication: Domain-inlaid Nme2Cas9 adenine base editors with improved activity and targeting scope. Bamidele N, Zhang H, Dong X, Cheng H, Gaston N, Feinzig H, Cao H, Kelly K, Watts JK, Xie J, Gao G, Sontheimer EJ. Nat Commun. 2024 Feb 17;15(1):1458. doi: 10.1038/s41467-024-45763-5. PubMed 38368418.
Backbone
  Vector backbone: pBT280
  Total vector size (bp): 7386
  Vector type: Mammalian Expression
Growth in bacteria
  Bacterial resistance: Ampicillin, 100 μg/mL
  Growth temperature: 37°C
  Growth strain: DH5alpha
  Copy number: Unknown
Gene/Insert
  Gene/Insert name: Nme2-ABE8e-i2
  Insert size (bp): 3987
  Promoter: CMV
  Cloning method: Gibson Cloning
  Sequencing primers: 5′ T7; 3′ M13 Reverse
Terms and licenses: Academic/Nonprofit Terms; Industry Terms: Not Available to Industry
Depositor comments: Please visit https://doi.org/10.1101/2023.04.14.536905 for bioRxiv preprint.
How to cite: pEJS2159_Nme2-ABE8e-i2 was a gift from Erik Sontheimer (Addgene plasmid # 201511 ; http://n2t.net/addgene:201511 ; RRID:Addgene_201511)
