[The description below was written by a language model from this plasmid's Addgene catalogue record and pLannotate feature annotations shown in this document.]
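Description:
pEJS2159_Nme2-ABE8e-i2 is a 7,386 bp mammalian expression plasmid built on the pBT280 backbone for transient expression of a domain-inlaid adenine base editor. It is propagated in E. coli using a high-copy ColE1/pUC-type origin of replication and selected with ampicillin through the β-lactamase (AmpR) gene and its native promoter. The backbone also carries residual cloning-vector elements, including a lac promoter/operator with CAP binding site, small fragments of lacI, a pBluescript multiple cloning site, an SV40 promoter remnant and a pBR322 bom fragment. None of these appears to play a role in the payload. No mammalian selection marker is annotated.

The payload is a roughly 4 kb open reading frame, Nme2-ABE8e-i2, driven by the human CMV immediate-early enhancer and promoter and terminated by the bovine growth hormone polyadenylation signal. A T7 promoter sits between the CMV promoter and the coding sequence; it serves as the 5′ sequencing primer site and could in principle support in vitro transcription. The automated annotation labels the whole coding region as a Neisseria meningitidis Cas9 homologue and does not resolve separate domains. As the name and stated purpose indicate, the ABE8e deaminase is "inlaid", that is, inserted within the Nme2Cas9 polypeptide at an internal site designated i2 rather than fused to a terminus. The record does not give the exact insertion position, the linkers, any nuclear localization signals or the nuclease/nickase status of the Cas9 portion. No guide RNA cassette is annotated, so a guide would need to be supplied separately. The construct is intended for A-to-G base editing in mammalian cells, and the associated work evaluates inlaid architectures for improved activity and targeting scope.
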