Features (pLannotate 1.2.2; 15 found; start..end, strand, type, name):
    365..568     +  promoter       CMV promoter: human cytomegalovirus (CMV) immediate early promoter
    610..628     +  promoter       T7 promoter: promoter for bacteriophage T7 RNA polymerase
    705..4568    +  CDS            cas9: CAS9_NEIMA - Experimental evidence at protein level: Swiss-Prot protein existence level 1. CRISPR (clustered regularly interspaced short palindromic repeat) is an adaptive immune system that provides protection against mobile genetic elements (viruses, transposable elements and conjugative plasmids). CRISPR clusters contain spacers, sequences complementary to antecedent mobile elements, and target invading nucleic acids. CRISPR clusters are transcribed and processed into CRISPR RNA (crRNA). In type II CRISPR systems correct processing of pre-crRNA requires a trans- encoded small RNA (tracrRNA)
   4680..4904    +  polyA_signal   bGH poly(A) signal: bovine growth hormone polyadenylation signal
   4908..4929    +  promoter       SV40 promoter (fragment): SV40 enhancer and early promoter
   4934..4950    +  misc_feature   MCS (fragment): pBluescript multiple cloning site
   4999..5015    -  protein_bind   lac operator: The lac repressor binds to the lac operator to inhibit transcription in E. coli. This inhibition can be relieved by adding lactose or isopropyl-β-D-thiogalactopyranoside (IPTG). lac repressor encoded by lacI
   5023..5053    -  promoter       lac promoter: promoter for the E. coli lac operon
   5068..5089    -  protein_bind   CAP binding site: CAP binding activates transcription in the presence of cAMP. E. coli catabolite activator protein
   5102..5194    -  CDS            lacI (fragment): lac repressor; lacI; The lac repressor binds to the lac operator to inhibit transcription in E. coli. This inhibition can be relieved by adding lactose or isopropyl-β-D-thiogalactopyranoside (IPTG).
   5377..5965    -  rep_origin     ori: high-copy-number ColE1/pMB1/pBR322/pUC origin of replication
   6136..6996    -  CDS            AmpR: β-lactamase; bla; confers resistance to ampicillin, carbenicillin, and related antibiotics
   6997..7101    -  promoter       AmpR promoter: bla
   7172..7216    -  misc_feature   bom (fragment): basis of mobility region from pBR322
   7371..364     +  enhancer       CMV enhancer (across the origin): human cytomegalovirus immediate early enhancer
>Addgene plasmid #201511 | pEJS2159_Nme2-ABE8e-i2 | addgene full sequence | sequence record 394748 | Addgene NGS Result
TAGTTATTAATAGTAATCAATTACGGGGTCATTAGTTCATAGCCCATATATGGAGTTCCGCGTTACATAA
CTTACGGTAAATGGCCCGCCTGGCTGACCGCCCAACGACCCCCGCCCATTGACGTCAATAATGACGTATG
TTCCCATAGTAACGCCAATAGGGACTTTCCATTGACGTCAATGGGTGGAGTATTTACGGTAAACTGCCCA
CTTGGCAGTACATCAAGTGTATCATATGCCAAGTACGCCCCCTATTGACGTCAATGACGGTAAATGGCCC
GCCTGGCATTATGCCCAGTACATGACCTTATGGGACTTTCCTACTTGGCAGTACATCTACGTATTAGTCA
TCGCTATTACCATGGTGATGCGGTTTTGGCAGTACATCAATGGGCGTGGATAGCGGTTTGACTCACGGGG
ATTTCCAAGTCTCCACCCCATTGACGTCAATGGGAGTTTGTTTTGGCACCAAAATCAACGGGACTTTCCA
AAATGTCGTAACAACTCCGCCCCATTGACGCAAATGGGCGGTAGGCGTGTACGGTGGGAGGTCTATATAA
GCAGAGCTGGTTTAGTGAACCGTCAGATCCGCTAGAGATCCGCGGCCGCTAATACGACTCACTATAGGGA
GAGCCGCCACCATGAAACGGACAGCCGACGGAAGCGAGTTCGAGTCACCAAAGAAGAAGCGGAAAGTCGA
AGATATGGCCGCCTTCAAGCCTAACCCAATCAATTACATCCTGGGACTGGCCATCGGAATCGCATCCGTG
GGATGGGCTATGGTGGAGATCGACGAGGAGGAGAATCCTATCCGGCTGATCGATCTGGGCGTGAGAGTGT
TTGAGAGGGCCGAGGTGCCAAAGACCGGCGATTCTCTGGCTATGGCCCGGAGACTGGCACGGAGCGTGAG
GCGCCTGACACGGAGAAGGGCACACAGGCTGCTGAGGGCACGCCGGCTGCTGAAGAGAGAGGGCGTGCTG
CAGGCAGCAGACTTCGATGAGAATGGCCTGATCAAGAGCCTGCCAAACACCCCCTGGCAGCTGAGAGCAG
CCGCCCTGGACAGGAAGCTGACACCACTGGAGTGGTCTGCCGTGCTGCTGCACCTGATCAAGCACCGCGG
CTACCTGAGCCAGCGGAAGAACGAGGGAGAGACAGCAGACAAGGAGCTGGGCGCCCTGCTGAAGGGAGTG
GCCAACAATGCCCACGCCCTGCAGACCGGCGATTTCAGGACACCTGCCGAGCTGGCCCTGAATAAGTTTG
AGAAGGAGTCCGGCCACATCAGAAACCAGAGGGGCGACTATAGCCACACCTTCTCCCGCAAGGATCTGCA
GGCCGAGCTGATCCTGCTGTTCGAGAAGCAGAAGGAGTTTGGCAATCCACACGTGAGCGGAGGCCTGAAG
GAGGGAATCGAGACCCTGCTGATGACACAGAGGCCTGCCCTGTCCGGCGACGCAGTGCAGAAGATGCTGG
GACACTGCACCTTCGAGCCTGCAGAGCCAAAGGCCGCCAAGAACACCTACACAGCCGAGCGGTTTATCTG
GCTGACAAAGCTGAACAATCTGAGAATCCTGGAGCAGGGATCCGAGAGGCCACTGACCGACACAGAGAGG
GCCACCCTGATGGATGAGCCTTACCGGAAGTCTAAGCTGACATATGCCCAGGCCAGAAAGCTGCTGGGCC
TGGAGGACGGCGGATCAGGAGGCTCTGGCGGTTCAGGTGGATCAGGCGGTAGCGGAGGTTCAGGTGGTTC
TGAGGTGGAGTTTTCCCACGAGTACTGGATGAGACATGCCCTGACCCTGGCCAAGAGGGCACGCGATGAG
AGGGAGGTGCCTGTGGGAGCCGTGCTGGTGCTGAACAATAGAGTGATCGGCGAGGGCTGGAACAGAGCCA
TCGGCCTGCACGACCCAACAGCCCATGCCGAAATTATGGCCCTGAGACAGGGCGGCCTGGTCATGCAGAA
CTACAGACTGATTGACGCCACCCTGTACGTGACATTCGAGCCTTGCGTGATGTGCGCCGGCGCCATGATC
CACTCTAGGATCGGCCGCGTGGTGTTTGGCGTGAGGAACAGCAAACGGGGCGCCGCAGGCTCCCTGATGA
ACGTGCTGAACTACCCCGGCATGAATCACCGCGTCGAAATTACCGAGGGAATCCTGGCAGATGAATGTGC
CGCCCTGCTGTGCGACTTCTACCGGATGCCTAGACAGGTGTTCAATGCTCAGAAGAAGGCCCAGAGCTCC
ATCAACGGCTCCTCTGGCTCTGAGACACCTGGCACAAGCGAGAGCGCAACACCTGAAAGCAGCGGCACCG
CCTTCTTTAAGGGCCTGAGATACGGCAAGGATAATGCCGAGGCCTCCACACTGATGGAGATGAAGGCCTA
TCACGCCATCTCTCGCGCCCTGGAGAAGGAGGGCCTGAAGGACAAGAAGTCCCCCCTGAACCTGAGCTCC
GAGCTGCAGGATGAGATCGGCACCGCCTTCTCTCTGTTTAAGACCGACGAGGATATCACAGGCCGCCTGA
AGGACAGGGTGCAGCCTGAGATCCTGGAGGCCCTGCTGAAGCACATCTCTTTCGATAAGTTTGTGCAGAT
CAGCCTGAAGGCCCTGAGAAGGATCGTGCCACTGATGGAGCAGGGCAAGCGGTACGACGAGGCCTGCGCC
GAGATCTACGGCGATCACTATGGCAAGAAGAACACAGAGGAGAAGATCTATCTGCCCCCTATCCCTGCCG
ACGAGATCAGAAATCCTGTGGTGCTGAGGGCCCTGTCCCAGGCAAGAAAAGTGATCAACGGAGTGGTGCG
CCGGTACGGATCTCCAGCCCGGATCCACATCGAGACCGCCAGAGAAGTGGGCAAGAGCTTCAAGGACCGG
AAGGAGATCGAGAAGAGACAGGAGGAGAATCGCAAGGATCGGGAGAAGGCCGCCGCCAAGTTTAGGGAGT
ACTTCCCTAACTTTGTGGGCGAGCCAAAGTCTAAGGACATCCTGAAGCTGCGCCTGTACGAGCAGCAGCA
CGGCAAGTGTCTGTATAGCGGCAAGGAGATCAATCTGGTGCGGCTGAACGAGAAGGGCTATGTGGAGATC
GATCACGCCCTGCCTTTCTCCAGAACCTGGGACGATTCTTTTAACAATAAGGTGCTGGTGCTGGGCAGCG
AGAACCAGAATAAGGGCAATCAGACACCATACGAGTATTTCAATGGCAAGGACAACTCCAGGGAGTGGCA
GGAGTTCAAGGCCCGCGTGGAGACCTCTAGATTTCCCAGGAGCAAGAAGCAGCGGATCCTGCTGCAGAAG
TTCGACGAGGATGGCTTTAAGGAGTGCAACCTGAATGACACCAGATACGTGAACCGGTTCCTGTGCCAGT
TTGTGGCCGATCACATCCTGCTGACCGGCAAGGGCAAGAGAAGGGTGTTCGCCTCTAATGGCCAGATCAC
AAACCTGCTGAGGGGATTTTGGGGACTGAGGAAGGTGCGGGCAGAGAATGACAGACACCACGCACTGGAT
GCAGTGGTGGTGGCATGCAGCACCGTGGCAATGCAGCAGAAGATCACAAGATTCGTGAGGTATAAGGAGA
TGAACGCCTTTGACGGCAAGACCATCGATAAGGAGACAGGCAAGGTGCTGCACCAGAAGACCCACTTCCC
CCAGCCTTGGGAGTTCTTTGCCCAGGAAGTGATGATCCGGGTGTTCGGCAAGCCAGACGGCAAGCCTGAG
TTTGAGGAGGCCGATACCCCAGAGAAGCTGAGGACACTGCTGGCAGAGAAGCTGTCTAGCAGGCCAGAGG
CAGTGCACGAGTACGTGACCCCACTGTTCGTGTCCAGGGCACCCAATCGGAAGATGTCTGGCGCCCACAA
GGACACACTGAGAAGCGCCAAGAGGTTTGTGAAGCACAACGAGAAGATCTCCGTGAAGAGAGTGTGGCTG
ACCGAGATCAAGCTGGCCGATCTGGAGAACATGGTGAATTACAAGAACGGCAGGGAGATCGAGCTGTATG
AGGCCCTGAAGGCAAGGCTGGAGGCCTACGGAGGAAATGCCAAGCAGGCCTTCGACCCAAAGGATAACCC
CTTTTATAAGAAGGGAGGACAGCTGGTGAAGGCCGTGCGGGTGGAGAAGACCCAGGAGAGCGGCGTGCTG
CTGAATAAGAAGAACGCCTACACAATCGCCGACAATGGCGATATGGTGAGAGTGGACGTGTTCTGTAAGG
TGGATAAGAAGGGCAAGAATCAGTACTTTATCGTGCCTATCTATGCCTGGCAGGTGGCCGAGAACATCCT
GCCAGACATCGATTGCAAGGGCTACAGAATCGACGATAGCTATACATTCTGTTTTTCCCTGCACAAGTAT
GACCTGATCGCCTTCCAGAAGGATGAGAAGTCCAAGGTGGAGTTTGCCTACTATATCAATTGCGACTCCT
CTAACGGCAGGTTCTACCTGGCCTGGCACGATAAGGGCAGCAAGGAGCAGCAGTTTCGCATCTCCACCCA
GAATCTGGTGCTGATCCAGAAGTATCAGGTGAACGAGCTGGGCAAGGAGATCAGGCCATGTCGGCTGAAG
AAGCGCCCACCCGTGCGGGAGGATAAAAGAACCGCCGACGGCAGCGAATTCGAGCCCAAGAAGAAGAGGA
AAGTCTAACCGGTCATCATCACCATCACCATTGAGTTTAAACCCGCTGATCAGCCTCGACTGTGCCTTCT
AGTTGCCAGCCATCTGTTGTTTGCCCCTCCCCCGTGCCTTCCTTGACCCTGGAAGGTGCCACTCCCACTG
TCCTTTCCTAATAAAATGAGGAAATTGCATCGCATTGTCTGAGTAGGTGTCATTCTATTCTGGGGGGTGG
GGTGGGGCAGGACAGCAAGGGGGAGGATTGGGAAGACAATAGCAGGCATGCTGGGGATGCGGTGGGCTCT
ATGGCTTCTGAGGCGGAAAGAACCAGCTGGGGCTCGATACCGTCGACCTCTAGCTAGAGCTTGGCGTAAT
CATGGTCATAGCTGTTTCCTGTGTGAAATTGTTATCCGCTCACAATTCCACACAACATACGAGCCGGAAG
CATAAAGTGTAAAGCCTAGGGTGCCTAATGAGTGAGCTAACTCACATTAATTGCGTTGCGCTCACTGCCC
GCTTTCCAGTCGGGAAACCTGTCGTGCCAGCTGCATTAATGAATCGGCCAACGCGCGGGGAGAGGCGGTT
TGCGTATTGGGCGCACTTCCGCTTCCTCGCTCACTGACTCGCTGCGCTCGGTCGTTCGGCTGCGGCGAGC
GGTATCAGCTCACTCAAAGGCGGTAATACGGTTATCCACAGAATCAGGGGATAACGCAGGAAAGAACATG
TGAGCAAAAGGCCAGCAAAAGGCCAGGAACCGTAAAAAGGCCGCGTTGCTGGCGTTTTTCCATAGGCTCC
GCCCCCCTGACGAGCATCACAAAAATCGACGCTCAAGTCAGAGGTGGCGAAACCCGACAGGACTATAAAG
ATACCAGGCGTTTCCCCCTGGAAGCTCCCTCGTGCGCTCTCCTGTTCCGACCCTGCCGCTTACCGGATAC
CTGTCCGCCTTTCTCCCTTCGGGAAGCGTGGCGCTTTCTCATAGCTCACGCTGTAGGTATCTCAGTTCGG
TGTAGGTCGTTCGCTCCAAGCTGGGCTGTGTGCACGAACCCCCCGTTCAGCCCGACCGCTGCGCCTTATC
CGGTAACTATCGTCTTGAGTCCAACCCGGTAAGACACGACTTATCGCCACTGGCAGCAGCCACTGGTAAC
AGGATTAGCAGAGCGAGGTATGTAGGCGGTGCTACAGAGTTCTTGAAGTGGTGGCCTAACTACGGCTACA
CTAGAAGAACAGTATTTGGTATCTGCGCTCTGCTGAAGCCAGTTACCTTCGGAAAAAGAGTTGGTAGCTC
TTGATCCGGCAAACAAACCACCGCTGGTAGCGGTGGTTTTTTTGTTTGCAAGCAGCAGATTACGCGCAGA
AAAAAAGGATCTCAAGAAGATCCTTTGATCTTTTCTACGGGGTCTGACACTCAGTGGAACGAAAACTCAC
GTTAAGGGATTTTGGTCATGAGATTATCAAAAAGGATCTTCACCTAGATCCTTTTAAATTAAAAATGAAG
TTTTAAATCAATCTAAAGTATATATGAGTAAACTTGGTCTGACAGTTACCAATGCTTAATCAGTGAGGCA
CCTATCTCAGCGATCTGTCTATTTCGTTCATCCATAGTTGCCTGACTCCCCGTCGTGTAGATAACTACGA
TACGGGAGGGCTTACCATCTGGCCCCAGTGCTGCAATGATACCGCGGGACCCACGCTCACCGGCTCCAGA
TTTATCAGCAATAAACCAGCCAGCCGGAAGGGCCGAGCGCAGAAGTGGTCCTGCAACTTTATCCGCCTCC
ATCCAGTCTATTAATTGTTGCCGGGAAGCTAGAGTAAGTAGTTCGCCAGTTAATAGTTTGCGCAACGTTG
TTGCCATTGCTACAGGCATCGTGGTGTCACGCTCGTCGTTTGGTATGGCTTCATTCAGCTCCGGTTCCCA
ACGATCAAGGCGAGTTACATGATCCCCCATGTTGTGCAAAAAAGCGGTTAGCTCCTTCGGTCCTCCGATC
GTTGTCAGAAGTAAGTTGGCCGCAGTGTTATCACTCATGGTTATGGCAGCACTGCATAATTCTCTTACTG
TCATGCCATCCGTAAGATGCTTTTCTGTGACTGGTGAGTACTCAACCAAGTCATTCTGAGAATAGTGTAT
GCGGCGACCGAGTTGCTCTTGCCCGGCGTCAATACGGGATAATACCGCGCCACATAGCAGAACTTTAAAA
GTGCTCATCATTGGAAAACGTTCTTCGGGGCGAAAACTCTCAAGGATCTTACCGCTGTTGAGATCCAGTT
CGATGTAACCCACTCGTGCACCCAACTGATCTTCAGCATCTTTTACTTTCACCAGCGTTTCTGGGTGAGC
AAAAACAGGAAGGCAAAATGCCGCAAAAAAGGGAATAAGGGCGACACGGAAATGTTGAATACTCATACTC
TTCCTTTTTCAATATTATTGAAGCATTTATCAGGGTTATTGTCTCATGAGCGGATACATATTTGAATGTA
TTTAGAAAAATAAACAAATAGGGGTTCCGCGCACATTTCCCCGAAAAGTGCCACCTGACGTCGACGGATC
GGGAGATCGATCTCCCGATCCCCTAGGGTCGACTCTCAGTACAATCTGCTCTGATGCCGCATAGTTAAGC
CAGTATCTGCTCCCTGCTTGTGTGTTGGAGGTCGCTGAGTAGTGCGCGAGCAAAATTTAAGCTACAACAA
GGCAAGGCTTGACCGACAATTGCATGAAGAATCTGCTTAGGGTTAGGCGTTTTGCGCTGCTTCGCGATGT
ACGGGCCAGATATACGCGTTGACATTGATTATTGAC
